LOCUS       Exported 8332 bp ds-DNA circular SYN 12-MAY-2021
DEFINITION  U6 promoter expresses customizable Spyo-guide; EF1a promoter
            provides puromycin resistance. This vector is a derivative of the
            lentiGuide vector, with minor modifications to the tracrR.
ACCESSION   .
VERSION     .
KEYWORDS    pRDA_118
SOURCE      synthetic DNA construct
  ORGANISM  synthetic DNA construct
REFERENCE   1 (bases 1 to 8332)
  AUTHORS   DeWeirdt PC, Sangree AK, Hanna RE, Sanson KR, Hegde M, Strand C,
            Persky NS, Doench JG
  TITLE     Genetic screens in isogenic mammalian cell lines without single cell
            cloning.
  JOURNAL   Nat Commun. 2020 Feb 6;11(1):752. doi: 10.1038/s41467-020-14620-6.
  PUBMED    32029722
REFERENCE   2 (bases 1 to 8332)
  AUTHORS   .
  TITLE     Direct Submission
  JOURNAL   Exported May 12, 2021 from SnapGene Server 1.1.58
            http://www.snapgene.com
FEATURES             Location/Qualifiers
     source          1..8332
                     /organism="synthetic DNA construct"
                     /mol_type="other DNA"
     promoter        1..227
                     /label=RSV promoter
                     /note="Rous sarcoma virus enhancer/promoter"
     LTR             228..408
                     /label=5' LTR (truncated)
                     /note="truncated 5' long terminal repeat (LTR) from HIV-1"
     misc_feature    455..580
                     /label=HIV-1 Psi
                     /note="packaging signal of human immunodeficiency virus
                     type 1"
     misc_feature    1073..1306
                     /label=RRE
                     /note="The Rev response element (RRE) of HIV-1 allows for
                     Rev-dependent mRNA export from the nucleus to the
                     cytoplasm."
     CDS             1491..1535
                     /codon_start=1
                     /product="antigenic peptide corresponding to amino acids
                     655 to 669 of the HIV envelope protein gp41 (Lutje Hulsik
                     et al., 2013)"
                     /label=gp41 peptide
                     /note="recognized by the 2H10 single-chain llama nanobody"
                     /translation="KNEQELLELDKWASL"
     promoter        1716..1956
                     /label=U6 promoter
                     /note="RNA polymerase III promoter for human U6 snRNA"
     primer_bind     1716..1736
                     /label=hU6-F
                     /note="Human U6 promoter, forward primer"
     primer_bind     1887..1906
                     /label=LKO.1 5'
                     /note="Human U6 promoter, forward primer"
     misc_RNA        1986..2061
                     /label=gRNA scaffold
                     /note="guide RNA scaffold for the Streptococcus pyogenes
                     CRISPR/Cas9 system"
     misc_feature    2123..2240
                     /label=cPPT/CTS
                     /note="central polypurine tract and central termination
                     sequence of HIV-1"
     promoter        2379..3557
                     /label=EF-1-alpha promoter
                     /note="strong constitutive promoter for human elongation
                     factor EF-1-alpha"
     intron          2610..3548
                     /label=EF-1-alpha intron A
                     /note="intron upstream of the start codon of human
                     EF-1-alpha"
     primer_bind     3505..3525
                     /label=EF1a-F
                     /note="Human elongation factor-1a promoter, forward primer"
     CDS             3570..4169
                     /codon_start=1
                     /gene="pac from Streptomyces alboniger"
                     /product="puromycin N-acetyltransferase"
                     /label=PuroR
                     /note="confers resistance to puromycin"
                     /translation="MTEYKPTVRLATRDDVPRAVRTLAAAFADYPATRHTVDPDRHIER
                     VTELQELFLTRVGLDIGKVWVADDGAAVAVWTTPESVEAGAVFAEIGPRMAELSGSRLA
                     AQQQMEGLLAPHRPKEPAWFLATVGVSPDHQGKGLGSAVVLPGVEAAERAGVPAFLETS
                     APRNLPFYERLGFTVTADVEVPEGPRTWCMTRKPGA"
     primer_bind     complement(3570..3589)
                     /label=Puro-R
                     /note="Puromycin resistance gene, reverse primer. Also
                     called puro-variant-R"
     primer_bind     4066..4086
                     /label=Puro-F
                     /note="Puromycin resistance gene, forward primer"
     misc_feature    4185..4773
                     /label=WPRE
                     /note="woodchuck hepatitis virus posttranscriptional
                     regulatory element"
     primer_bind     complement(4238..4258)
                     /label=WPRE-R
                     /note="WPRE, reverse primer"
     CDS             complement(4656..4667)
                     /codon_start=1
                     /product="Factor Xa recognition and cleavage site"
                     /label=Factor Xa site
                     /translation="IEGR"
     LTR             4845..5078
                     /label=3' LTR (Delta-U3)
                     /note="self-inactivating 3' long terminal repeat (LTR) from
                     HIV-1"
     polyA_signal    5156..5277
                     /label=SV40 poly(A) signal
                     /note="SV40 polyadenylation signal"
     primer_bind     complement(5193..5212)
                     /label=SV40pA-R
                     /note="SV40 polyA, reverse primer"
     primer_bind     5247..5266
                     /label=EBV-rev
                     /note="SV40 polyA terminator, reverse primer"
     rep_origin      5317..5452
                     /label=SV40 ori
                     /note="SV40 origin of replication"
     primer_bind     5379..5398
                     /label=SV40pro-F
                     /note="SV40 promoter/origin, forward primer"
     primer_bind     complement(5472..5491)
                     /label=T7
                     /note="T7 promoter, forward primer"
     promoter        complement(5473..5491)
                     /label=T7 promoter
                     /note="promoter for bacteriophage T7 RNA polymerase"
     primer_bind     complement(5501..5518)
                     /label=M13 Forward
                     /note="In lacZ gene. Also called M13-F20 or M13 (-21)
                     Forward"
     primer_bind     complement(5501..5517)
                     /label=M13 fwd
                     /note="common sequencing primer, one of multiple similar
                     variants"
     primer_bind     complement(5510..5532)
                     /label=M13/pUC Forward
                     /note="In lacZ gene"
     rep_origin      5659..6114
                     /direction=RIGHT
                     /label=f1 ori
                     /note="f1 bacteriophage origin of replication; arrow
                     indicates direction of (+) strand synthesis"
     primer_bind     complement(5746..5765)
                     /label=F1ori-R
                     /note="F1 origin, reverse primer"
     primer_bind     5956..5977
                     /label=F1ori-F
                     /note="F1 origin, forward primer"
     promoter        6140..6244
                     /gene="bla"
                     /label=AmpR promoter
     CDS             6245..7105
                     /codon_start=1
                     /gene="bla"
                     /product="beta-lactamase"
                     /label=AmpR
                     /note="confers resistance to ampicillin, carbenicillin, and
                     related antibiotics"
                     /translation="MSIQHFRVALIPFFAAFCLPVFAHPETLVKVKDAEDQLGARVGYI
                     ELDLNSGKILESFRPEERFPMMSTFKVLLCGAVLSRIDAGQEQLGRRIHYSQNDLVEYS
                     PVTEKHLTDGMTVRELCSAAITMSDNTAANLLLTTIGGPKELTAFLHNMGDHVTRLDRW
                     EPELNEAIPNDERDTTMPVAMATTLRKLLTGELLTLASRQQLIDWMEADKVAGPLLRSA
                     LPAGWFIADKSGAGERGSRGIIAALGPDGKPSRIVVIYTTGSQATMDERNRQIAEIGAS
                     LIKHW"
     primer_bind     complement(6463..6482)
                     /label=Amp-R
                     /note="Ampicillin resistance gene, reverse primer"
     rep_origin      7276..7864
                     /direction=RIGHT
                     /label=ori
                     /note="high-copy-number ColE1/pMB1/pBR322/pUC origin of
                     replication"
     primer_bind     7765..7784
                     /label=pBR322ori-F
                     /note="pBR322 origin, forward primer"
     primer_bind     8018..8035
                     /label=L4440
                     /note="L4440 vector, forward primer"
     protein_bind    8152..8173
                     /label=CAP binding site
                     /bound_moiety="E. coli catabolite activator protein"
                     /note="CAP binding activates transcription in the presence
                     of cAMP."
     promoter        8188..8218
                     /label=lac promoter
                     /note="promoter for the E. coli lac operon"
     protein_bind    8226..8242
                     /label=lac operator
                     /bound_moiety="lac repressor encoded by lacI"
                     /note="The lac repressor binds to the lac operator to
                     inhibit transcription in E. coli. This inhibition can be
                     relieved by adding lactose or
                     isopropyl-beta-D-thiogalactopyranoside (IPTG)."
     primer_bind     8231..8253
                     /label=M13/pUC Reverse
                     /note="In lacZ gene"
     primer_bind     8250..8266
                     /label=M13 rev
                     /note="common sequencing primer, one of multiple similar
                     variants"
     primer_bind     8250..8266
                     /label=M13 Reverse
                     /note="In lacZ gene. Also called M13-rev"
     primer_bind     8285..8305
                     /label=T3
                     /note="T3 promoter, forward primer"
     promoter        8287..8305
                     /label=T3 promoter
                     /note="promoter for bacteriophage T3 RNA polymerase"
ORIGIN
        1 tgtagtctta tgcaatactc ttgtagtctt gcaacatggt aacgatgagt tagcaacatg
       61 ccttacaagg agagaaaaag caccgtgcat gccgattggt ggaagtaagg tggtacgatc
      121 gtgccttatt aggaaggcaa cagacgggtc tgacatggat tggacgaacc actgaattgc
      181 cgcattgcag agatattgta tttaagtgcc tagctcgata cataaacggg tctctctggt
      241 tagaccagat ctgagcctgg gagctctctg gctaactagg gaacccactg cttaagcctc
      301 aataaagctt gccttgagtg cttcaagtag tgtgtgcccg tctgttgtgt gactctggta
      361 actagagatc cctcagaccc ttttagtcag tgtggaaaat ctctagcagt ggcgcccgaa
      421 cagggacttg aaagcgaaag ggaaaccaga ggagctctct cgacgcagga ctcggcttgc
      481 tgaagcgcgc acggcaagag gcgaggggcg gcgactggtg agtacgccaa aaattttgac
      541 tagcggaggc tagaaggaga gagatgggtg cgagagcgtc agtattaagc gggggagaat
      601 tagatcgcga tgggaaaaaa ttcggttaag gccaggggga aagaaaaaat ataaattaaa
      661 acatatagta tgggcaagca gggagctaga acgattcgca gttaatcctg gcctgttaga
      721 aacatcagaa ggctgtagac aaatactggg acagctacaa ccatcccttc agacaggatc
      781 agaagaactt agatcattat ataatacagt agcaaccctc tattgtgtgc atcaaaggat
      841 agagataaaa gacaccaagg aagctttaga caagatagag gaagagcaaa acaaaagtaa
      901 gaccaccgca cagcaagcgg ccgctgatct tcagacctgg aggaggagat atgagggaca
      961 attggagaag tgaattatat aaatataaag tagtaaaaat tgaaccatta ggagtagcac
     1021 ccaccaaggc aaagagaaga gtggtgcaga gagaaaaaag agcagtggga ataggagctt
     1081 tgttccttgg gttcttggga gcagcaggaa gcactatggg cgcagcgtca atgacgctga
     1141 cggtacaggc cagacaatta ttgtctggta tagtgcagca gcagaacaat ttgctgaggg
     1201 ctattgaggc gcaacagcat ctgttgcaac tcacagtctg gggcatcaag cagctccagg
     1261 caagaatcct ggctgtggaa agatacctaa aggatcaaca gctcctgggg atttggggtt
     1321 gctctggaaa actcatttgc accactgctg tgccttggaa tgctagttgg agtaataaat
     1381 ctctggaaca gatttggaat cacacgacct ggatggagtg ggacagagaa attaacaatt
     1441 acacaagctt aatacactcc ttaattgaag aatcgcaaaa ccagcaagaa aagaatgaac
     1501 aagaattatt ggaattagat aaatgggcaa gtttgtggaa ttggtttaac ataacaaatt
     1561 ggctgtggta tataaaatta ttcataatga tagtaggagg cttggtaggt ttaagaatag
     1621 tttttgctgt actttctata gtgaatagag ttaggcaggg atattcacca ttatcgtttc
     1681 agacccacct cccaaccccg aggggacccg gtaccgaggg cctatttccc atgattcctt
     1741 catatttgca tatacgatac aaggctgtta gagagataat tagaattaat ttgactgtaa
     1801 acacaaagat attagtacaa aatacgtgac gtagaaagta ataatttctt gggtagtttg
     1861 cagttttaaa attatgtttt aaaatggact atcatatgct taccgtaact tgaaagtatt
     1921 tcgatttctt ggctttatat atcttgtgga aaggacgaaa caccggagac gcttttttcg
     1981 tctcagtttg agagctagaa atagcaagtt caaataaggc tagtccgtta tcaacttgaa
     2041 aaagtggcac cgagtcggtg cttttttgaa ttcaagcttg gcgtaactag atcttgagac
     2101 aaatggcagt attcatccac aattttaaaa gaaaaggggg gattgggggg tacagtgcag
     2161 gggaaagaat agtagacata atagcaacag acatacaaac taaagaatta caaaaacaaa
     2221 ttacaaaaat tcaaaatttt cgggtttatt acagggacag cagagatcca ctttggcgcc
     2281 ggctcgaggg ggcccgggtg caaagatgga taaagtttta aacagagagg aatctttgca
     2341 gctaatggac cttctaggtc ttgaaaggag tgggaattgg ctccggtgcc cgtcagtggg
     2401 cagagcgcac atcgcccaca gtccccgaga agttgggggg aggggtcggc aattgatccg
     2461 gtgcctagag aaggtggcgc ggggtaaact gggaaagtga tgtcgtgtac tggctccgcc
     2521 tttttcccga gggtggggga gaaccgtata taagtgcagt agtcgccgtg aacgttcttt
     2581 ttcgcaacgg gtttgccgcc agaacacagg taagtgccgt gtgtggttcc cgcgggcctg
     2641 gcctctttac gggttatggc ccttgcgtgc cttgaattac ttccacctgg ctgcagtacg
     2701 tgattcttga tcccgagctt cgggttggaa gtgggtggga gagttcgagg ccttgcgctt
     2761 aaggagcccc ttcgcctcgt gcttgagttg aggcctggcc tgggcgctgg ggccgccgcg
     2821 tgcgaatctg gtggcacctt cgcgcctgtc tcgctgcttt cgataagtct ctagccattt
     2881 aaaatttttg atgacctgct gcgacgcttt ttttctggca agatagtctt gtaaatgcgg
     2941 gccaagatct gcacactggt atttcggttt ttggggccgc gggcggcgac ggggcccgtg
     3001 cgtcccagcg cacatgttcg gcgaggcggg gcctgcgagc gcggccaccg agaatcggac
     3061 gggggtagtc tcaagctggc cggcctgctc tggtgcctgg cctcgcgccg ccgtgtatcg
     3121 ccccgccctg ggcggcaagg ctggcccggt cggcaccagt tgcgtgagcg gaaagatggc
     3181 cgcttcccgg ccctgctgca gggagctcaa aatggaggac gcggcgctcg ggagagcggg
     3241 cgggtgagtc acccacacaa aggaaaaggg cctttccgtc ctcagccgtc gcttcatgtg
     3301 actccacgga gtaccgggcg ccgtccaggc acctcgatta gttctcgagc ttttggagta
     3361 cgtcgtcttt aggttggggg gaggggtttt atgcgatgga gtttccccac actgagtggg
     3421 tggagactga agttaggcca gcttggcact tgatgtaatt ctccttggaa tttgcccttt
     3481 ttgagtttgg atcttggttc attctcaagc ctcagacagt ggttcaaagt ttttttcttc
     3541 catttcaggt gtcgtgacgt acggccacca tgaccgagta caagcccacg gtgcgcctcg
     3601 ccacccgcga cgacgtcccc agggccgtac gcaccctcgc cgccgcgttc gccgactacc
     3661 ccgccacgcg ccacaccgtc gatccggacc gccacatcga gcgggtcacc gagctgcaag
     3721 aactcttcct cacgcgcgtc gggctcgaca tcggcaaggt gtgggtcgcg gacgacggcg
     3781 ccgccgtggc ggtctggacc acgccggaga gcgtcgaagc gggggcggtg ttcgccgaga
     3841 tcggcccgcg catggccgag ttgagcggtt cccggctggc cgcgcagcaa cagatggaag
     3901 gcctcctggc gccgcaccgg cccaaggagc ccgcgtggtt cctggccacc gtcggagtct
     3961 cgcccgacca ccagggcaag ggtctgggca gcgccgtcgt gctccccgga gtggaggcgg
     4021 ccgagcgcgc cggggtgccc gccttcctgg agacctccgc gccccgcaac ctccccttct
     4081 acgagcggct cggcttcacc gtcaccgccg acgtcgaggt gcccgaagga ccgcgcacct
     4141 ggtgcatgac ccgcaagccc ggtgcctgaa cgcgttaagt cgacaatcaa cctctggatt
     4201 acaaaatttg tgaaagattg actggtattc ttaactatgt tgctcctttt acgctatgtg
     4261 gatacgctgc tttaatgcct ttgtatcatg ctattgcttc ccgtatggct ttcattttct
     4321 cctccttgta taaatcctgg ttgctgtctc tttatgagga gttgtggccc gttgtcaggc
     4381 aacgtggcgt ggtgtgcact gtgtttgctg acgcaacccc cactggttgg ggcattgcca
     4441 ccacctgtca gctcctttcc gggactttcg ctttccccct ccctattgcc acggcggaac
     4501 tcatcgccgc ctgccttgcc cgctgctgga caggggctcg gctgttgggc actgacaatt
     4561 ccgtggtgtt gtcggggaaa tcatcgtcct ttccttggct gctcgcctgt gttgccacct
     4621 ggattctgcg cgggacgtcc ttctgctacg tcccttcggc cctcaatcca gcggaccttc
     4681 cttcccgcgg cctgctgccg gctctgcggc ctcttccgcg tcttcgcctt cgccctcaga
     4741 cgagtcggat ctccctttgg gccgcctccc cgcgtcgact ttaagaccaa tgacttacaa
     4801 ggcagctgta gatcttagcc actttttaaa agaaaagggg ggactggaag ggctaattca
     4861 ctcccaacga agacaagatc tgctttttgc ttgtactggg tctctctggt tagaccagat
     4921 ctgagcctgg gagctctctg gctaactagg gaacccactg cttaagcctc aataaagctt
     4981 gccttgagtg cttcaagtag tgtgtgcccg tctgttgtgt gactctggta actagagatc
     5041 cctcagaccc ttttagtcag tgtggaaaat ctctagcagt acgtatagta gttcatgtca
     5101 tcttattatt cagtatttat aacttgcaaa gaaatgaata tcagagagtg agaggaactt
     5161 gtttattgca gcttataatg gttacaaata aagcaatagc atcacaaatt tcacaaataa
     5221 agcatttttt tcactgcatt ctagttgtgg tttgtccaaa ctcatcaatg tatcttatca
     5281 tgtctggctc tagctatccc gcccctaact ccgcccatcc cgcccctaac tccgcccagt
     5341 tccgcccatt ctccgcccca tggctgacta atttttttta tttatgcaga ggccgaggcc
     5401 gcctcggcct ctgagctatt ccagaagtag tgaggaggct tttttggagg cctagggacg
     5461 tacccaattc gccctatagt gagtcgtatt acgcgcgctc actggccgtc gttttacaac
     5521 gtcgtgactg ggaaaaccct ggcgttaccc aacttaatcg ccttgcagca catccccctt
     5581 tcgccagctg gcgtaatagc gaagaggccc gcaccgatcg cccttcccaa cagttgcgca
     5641 gcctgaatgg cgaatgggnn nnnnnnnnnn nnnnnnnnnn nnnnnnnnnn nnnnnnnnnn
     5701 nnnnnnnnnn nnnnnnnnnn nnnnnnnnnn nnnnnnnnnn nnnnnnnnnn nnnnnnnnnn
     5761 nnnnnnnnnn nnnnnnnnnn nncnnnnnnn nnnnnnnnnn nnnnnnnnnn nnnnnnnnnn
     5821 nnnnnnnnnn nnnnnnnnnn nnnnnnnnnn nnnnnnnnnn nnnnnnnnnn nnnnannnnn
     5881 nnnnnnnnnn nnnnnnnnnn nnnnnnnnnn nnnnnnnnnn nnnncctttg acgttggagt
     5941 ccacgttctt taatagtgga ctcttgttcc aaactggaac aacactcaac cctatctcgg
     6001 tctattcttt tgatttataa gggattttgc cgatttcggc ctattggtta aaaaatgagc
     6061 tgatttaaca aaaatttaac gcgaatttta acaaaatatt aacgcttaca atttaggtgg
     6121 cacttttcgg ggaaatgtgc gcggaacccc tatttgttta tttttctaaa tacattcaaa
     6181 tatgtatccg ctcatgagac aataaccctg ataaatgctt caataatatt gaaaaaggaa
     6241 gagtatgagt attcaacatt tccgtgtcgc ccttattccc ttttttgcgg cattttgcct
     6301 tcctgttttt gctcacccag aaacgctggt gaaagtaaaa gatgctgaag atcagttggg
     6361 tgcacgagtg ggttacatcg aactggatct caacagcggt aagatccttg agagttttcg
     6421 ccccgaagaa cgttttccaa tgatgagcac ttttaaagtt ctgctatgtg gcgcggtatt
     6481 atcccgtatt gacgccgggc aagagcaact cggtcgccgc atacactatt ctcagaatga
     6541 cttggttgag tactcaccag tcacagaaaa gcatcttacg gatggcatga cagtaagaga
     6601 attatgcagt gctgccataa ccatgagtga taacactgcg gccaacttac ttctgacaac
     6661 gatcggagga ccgaaggagc taaccgcttt tttgcacaac atgggggatc atgtaactcg
     6721 ccttgatcgt tgggaaccgg agctgaatga agccatacca aacgacgagc gtgacaccac
     6781 gatgcctgta gcaatggcaa caacgttgcg caaactatta actggcgaac tacttactct
     6841 agcttcccgg caacaattaa tagactggat ggaggcggat aaagttgcag gaccacttct
     6901 gcgctcggcc cttccggctg gctggtttat tgctgataaa tctggagccg gtgagcgtgg
     6961 gtctcgcggt atcattgcag cactggggcc agatggtaag ccctcccgta tcgtagttat
     7021 ctacacgacg gggagtcagg caactatgga tgaacgaaat agacagatcg ctgagatagg
     7081 tgcctcactg attaagcatt ggtaactgtc agaccaagtt tactcatata tactttagat
     7141 tgatttaaaa cttcattttt aatttaaaag gatctaggtg aagatccttt ttgataatct
     7201 catgaccaaa atcccttaac gtgagttttc gttccactga gcgtcagacc ccgtagaaaa
     7261 gatcaaagga tcttcttgag atcctttttt tctgcgcgta atctgctgct tgcaaacaaa
     7321 aaaaccaccg ctaccagcgg tggtttgttt gccggatcaa gagctaccaa ctctttttcc
     7381 gaaggtaact ggcttcagca gagcgcagat accaaatact gttcttctag tgtagccgta
     7441 gttaggccac cacttcaaga actctgtagc accgcctaca tacctcgctc tgctaatcct
     7501 gttaccagtg gctgctgcca gtggcgataa gtcgtgtctt accgggttgg actcaagacg
     7561 atagttaccg gataaggcgc agcggtcggg ctgaacgggg ggttcgtgca cacagcccag
     7621 cttggagcga acgacctaca ccgaactgag atacctacag cgtgagctat gagaaagcgc
     7681 cacgcttccc gaagggagaa aggcggacag gtatccggta agcggcaggg tcggaacagg
     7741 agagcgcacg agggagcttc cagggggaaa cgcctggtat ctttatagtc ctgtcgggtt
     7801 tcgccacctc tgacttgagc gtcgattttt gtgatgctcg tcaggggggc ggagcctatg
     7861 gaaaaacgcc agcaacgcgg cctttttacg gttcctggcc ttttgctggc cttttgctca
     7921 catgttcttt cctgcgttat cccctgattc tgtggataac cgtattaccg cctttgagtg
     7981 agctgatacc gctcgccgca gccgaacgac cgagcgcagc gagtcagtga gcgaggaagc
     8041 ggaagagcgc ccaatacgca aaccgcctct ccccgcgcgt tggccgattc attaatgcag
     8101 ctggcacgac aggtttcccg actggaaagc gggcagtgag cgcaacgcaa ttaatgtgag
     8161 ttagctcact cattaggcac cccaggcttt acactttatg cttccggctc gtatgttgtg
     8221 tggaattgtg agcggataac aatttcacac aggaaacagc tatgaccatg attacgccaa
     8281 gcgcgcaatt aaccctcact aaagggaaca aaagctggag ctgcaagctt aa
//
