[The description below was written by a language model from this plasmid's Addgene catalogue record and the feature table of its GenBank file.]
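Description:
pRDA_118 is an 8.3 kb lentiviral CRISPR guide-expression plasmid built on a pLKO backbone and described as a derivative of lentiGuide with minor changes to the tracrRNA portion of the guide scaffold. It is propagated in E. coli through a high-copy ColE1/pUC-type origin with ampicillin selection (beta-lactamase under its own promoter). The bacterial portion also carries an f1 origin, an SV40 origin and remnants of a lacZ/T7/T3 cloning region. No Cas9 is encoded, so the vector is meant for cells that supply Streptococcus pyogenes Cas9 from another source.

The transfer cassette has a third-generation, self-inactivating layout. An RSV promoter drives genomic RNA from a truncated HIV-1 5' LTR, followed by the Psi packaging signal, the RRE for Rev-dependent nuclear export and a cPPT/CTS element, and it ends in a U3-deleted 3' LTR with a downstream SV40 polyadenylation signal. Within this unit, a human U6 RNA polymerase III promoter transcribes a customizable spacer fused to the S. pyogenes gRNA scaffold. The deposited version holds a placeholder listed as a "control guide (6T)", which would be replaced by a targeting sequence of choice. Downstream, the intron-containing EF-1-alpha promoter expresses puromycin N-acetyltransferase, with a WPRE to enhance transcript expression, so that transduced mammalian cells can be selected with puromycin.

The vector suits delivery of single guides or pooled guide libraries by lentiviral transduction, and the associated publication concerns genetic screens in isogenic mammalian cell lines.
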