Addgene plasmid #133459: pRDA_118
Purpose: U6 promoter expresses customizable Spyo-guide; EF1a promoter provides puromycin resistance. This vector is a derivative of the lentiGuide vector, with minor modifications to the tracrR
Depositing lab: John Doench. Depositing organization: Broad Institute. Publication: Genetic screens in isogenic mammalian cell lines without single cell cloning. DeWeirdt PC, Sangree AK, Hanna RE, Sanson KR, Hegde M, Strand C, Persky NS, Doench JG. Nat Commun. 2020 Feb 6;11(1):752. doi: 10.1038/s41467-020-14620-6. PubMed 32029722.
Backbone
  Vector backbone: pLKO
  Vector type: Mammalian Expression, Lentiviral, CRISPR
  Selectable markers: Puromycin
Growth in bacteria
  Bacterial resistance: Ampicillin, 100 μg/mL
  Growth temperature: 30°C
  Growth strain: NEB Stable
  Copy number: Unknown
Gene/Insert
  Gene/Insert name: control guide
  gRNA/shRNA sequence: control guide (6T)
Terms and licenses: Academic/Nonprofit Terms; Industry Terms: Not Available to Industry
How to cite: pRDA_118 was a gift from John Doench (Addgene plasmid # 133459 ; http://n2t.net/addgene:133459 ; RRID:Addgene_133459)
